Addgene plasmid #139685: pMT-Hrp48-ADARcd-E488Q-V5
Purpose: Expresses the hyperactive form of the catalytic domain of the ADAR protein fused to HRP-48 for use in "TRIBE" assays
Depositing lab: Michael Rosbash. Depositing organization: Brandeis University. Publication: Mechanistic implications of enhanced editing by a HyperTRIBE RNA-binding protein. Xu W, Rahman R, Rosbash M. RNA. 2018 Feb;24(2):173-182. doi: 10.1261/rna.064691.117. Epub 2017 Nov 10. PubMed 29127211.
Backbone
  Vector backbone: pMT
  Vector type: Bacterial Expression, Insect Expression
  Selectable markers: Blasticidin
Growth in bacteria
  Bacterial resistance: Ampicillin, 100 μg/mL
  Growth temperature: 37°C
  Growth strain: DH5alpha
  Copy number: Unknown
Gene/Insert
  Gene/Insert name: Hrp48, ADAR
  Species: D. melanogaster (fly)
  Entrez Gene: Adar (a.k.a. Dmel_CG12598, ADAR, ADAR1, CG12598, Dmel\CG12598, EG:BACN35H14.1, adar, adr, cg12598, dADAR, dAdar, dadar, hypnos-2)
  Tag / fusion protein: V5 (C terminal on insert)
Terms and licenses: Academic/Nonprofit Terms; Industry Terms: Not Available to Industry
How to cite: pMT-Hrp48-ADARcd-E488Q-V5 was a gift from Michael Rosbash (Addgene plasmid # 139685 ; http://n2t.net/addgene:139685 ; RRID:Addgene_139685)
