[The description below was written by a language model from this plasmid's Addgene catalogue record and pLannotate feature annotations shown in this document.]
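Description:
pMT-Hrp48-ADARcd-E488Q-V5 is a 7.4 kb insect-cell expression plasmid built on the pMT backbone and designed for inducible expression in Drosophila cultured cells. It is propagated in E. coli through a high-copy ColE1/pUC-type origin with ampicillin selection (AmpR under its own bla promoter). A second cassette, in which the Drosophila copia promoter drives the blasticidin S deaminase gene (BSD) followed by an SV40 polyadenylation signal, allows blasticidin selection of transfected insect cells. The remaining annotated elements (fragments of lacZα, lacI, rop and bom, the lac promoter/operator, a partial pUC multiple cloning site, and small yokD and SV40 large T antigen fragments) appear to be cloning-vector remnants or annotation matches rather than functional parts of the design.

The payload sits downstream of the Drosophila metallothionein (MT) promoter, which is normally switched on by adding metal ions such as copper. It encodes the fly RNA-binding protein Hrp48 (annotated as Hrb27C) fused to the catalytic domain of Drosophila ADAR, an adenosine-to-inosine RNA editing enzyme, followed by a C-terminal V5 epitope tag for detection and an SV40 poly(A) signal. The annotation tool reports the ADAR portion as three separate fragments. The E488Q substitution named in the construct is the hyperactive deaminase variant.

The plasmid is intended for TRIBE assays, specifically the enhanced "HyperTRIBE" version. Because the ADAR catalytic domain lacks its own RNA-binding regions, the fused RNA-binding protein brings it to that protein's target transcripts, where it leaves editing marks. These marks can be read out by RNA sequencing to identify the RNAs bound by Hrp48 in cells.
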