Features (pLannotate 1.2.2; 23 found; start..end, strand, type, name):
    137..236     +  misc_feature   bom (fragment): basis of mobility region from pBR322
    242..399     -  CDS            lacZα (fragment): LacZα fragment of β-galactosidase; lacZ fragment
    401..827     +  promoter       MT promoter: Drosophila metallothionein promoter
    872..2134    +  CDS            Hrb27C: RB27C_DROME - Also known as hrp48, Rbp7. Experimental evidence at protein level: Swiss-Prot protein existence level 1. This protein is a component of ribonucleosomes. Could be needed to organize a concentration gradient of a dorsalizing morphogen (Dm) originating in the germinal vesicle. From Drosophila melanogaster (Fruit fly).
   2063..2797    +  CDS            Adar (fragment): ADAR_DROME - Also known as hypnos-2 From Drosophila melanogaster (Fruit fly).
   2832..3344    +  CDS            Adar (fragment): ADAR_DROME - Also known as hypnos-2 From Drosophila melanogaster (Fruit fly).
   3406..3501    +  CDS            Adar (fragment): ADAR_DROME - Also known as hypnos-2 From Drosophila melanogaster (Fruit fly).
   3520..3561    +  CDS            V5 tag: epitope tag from simian virus 5
   3630..3764    -  polyA_signal   SV40 poly(A) signal: SV40 polyadenylation signal
   3787..3871    -  CDS            large T antigen (fragment): large T antigen from SV40 (simian virus 40)
   3871..3895    +  misc_feature   MCS (fragment): pUC18/19 multiple cloning site
   3932..3948    -  protein_bind   lac operator: The lac repressor binds to the lac operator to inhibit transcription in E. coli. This inhibition can be relieved by adding lactose or isopropyl-β-D-thiogalactopyranoside (IPTG). lac repressor encoded by lacI
   3956..3986    -  promoter       lac promoter: promoter for the E. coli lac operon
   4001..4022    -  protein_bind   CAP binding site: CAP binding activates transcription in the presence of cAMP. E. coli catabolite activator protein
   4035..4127    -  CDS            lacI (fragment): lac repressor; lacI; The lac repressor binds to the lac operator to inhibit transcription in E. coli. This inhibition can be relieved by adding lactose or isopropyl-β-D-thiogalactopyranoside (IPTG).
   4207..4486    +  promoter       copia promoter: strong promoter from the Drosophila transposable element copia (Sinclair et al., 1986)
   4503..4901    +  CDS            BSD: blasticidin S deaminase; Aspergillus terreus BSD; confers resistance to blasticidin
   4935..5219    +  CDS            yokD (fragment): YOKD_BACSU - Experimental evidence at protein level: Swiss-Prot protein existence level 1. May contribute to antibiotic resistance. From Bacillus subtilis (strain 168).
   5230..5364    +  polyA_signal   SV40 poly(A) signal: SV40 polyadenylation signal
   5543..6131    -  rep_origin     ori: high-copy-number ColE1/pMB1/pBR322/pUC origin of replication
   6302..7162    -  CDS            AmpR: β-lactamase; bla; confers resistance to ampicillin, carbenicillin, and related antibiotics
   7163..7267    -  promoter       AmpR promoter: bla
   7362..35      +  CDS            rop (fragment) (across the origin): Rop protein, which maintains plasmids at low copy number; rop
>Addgene plasmid #139685 | pMT-Hrp48-ADARcd-E488Q-V5 | addgene full sequence | sequence record 274443 | Addgene NGS Result
TCGCGCGTTTCGGTGATGACGGTGAAAACCTCTGACACATGCAGCTCCCGGAGACGGTCACAGCTTGTCT
GTAAGCGGATGCCGGGAGCAGACAAGCCCGTCAGGGCGCGTCAGCGGGTGTTGGCGGGTGTCGGGGCTGG
CTTAACTATGCGGCATCAGAGCAGATTGTACTGAGAGTGCACCATATGCGGTGTGAAATACCGCACAGAT
GCGTAAGGAGAAAATACCGCATCAGGCGCCATTCGCCATTCAGGCTGCGCAACTGTTGGGAAGGGCGATC
GGTGCGGGCCTCTTCGCTATTACGCCAGCTGGCGAAAGGGGGATGTGCTGCAAGGCGATTAAGTTGGGTA
ACGCCAGGGTTTTCCCAGTCACGACGTTGTAAAACGACGGCCAGTGAATTAATTCGTTGCAGGACAGGAT
GTGGTGCCCGATGTGACTAGCTCTTTGCTGCAGGCCGTCCTATCCTCTGGTTCCGATAAGAGACCCAGAA
CTCCGGCCCCCCACCGCCCACCGCCACCCCCATACATATGTGGTACGCAAGTAAGAGTGCCTGCGCATGC
CCCATGTGCCCCACCAAGAGCTTTGCATCCCATACAAGTCCCCAAAGTGGAGAACCGAACCAATTCTTCG
CGGGCAGAACAAAAGCTTCTGCACACGTCTCCACTCGAATTTGGAGCCGGCCGGCGTGTGCAAAAGAGGT
GAATCGAACGAAAGACCCGTGTGTAAAGCCGCGTTTCCAAAATGTATAAAACCGAGAGCATCTGGCCAAT
GTGCATCAGTTGTGGTCAGCAGCAAAATCAAGTGAATCATCTCAGTGCAACTAAAGGGGGGATCTAGATC
GGGGTACCTCGAAGGCCGCCATATGCTAGCAATGGAGGAAGACGAGAGGGGCAAACTTTTTGTGGGCGGT
CTATCCTGGGAGACGACGCAGGAGAACCTGTCGCGCTACTTCTGCCGCTTCGGGGACATCATTGACTGTG
TGGTGATGAAGAACAACGAGAGCGGCAGGTCGCGCGGCTTTGGCTTCGTTACCTTCGCCGATCCCACCAA
CGTCAACCACGTGCTGCAGAACGGACCGCACACGCTCGACGGTCGCACCATCGACCCCAAGCCGTGCAAT
CCGCGCACTCTGCAGAAACCGAAGAAGGGCGGCGGCTACAAGGTCTTCCTGGGTGGCCTGCCCTCGAACG
TCACCGAGACCGATCTGCGGACCTTCTTTAACCGCTACGGCAAGGTCACCGAGGTGGTTATCATGTACGA
CCAGGAGAAGAAGAAGTCCCGCGGCTTCGGCTTTCTCTCCTTCGAGGAGGAGTCCTCCGTTGAGCACGTG
ACCAACGAGCGGTACATCAATCTGAATGGCAAGCAGGTCGAAATCAAGAAGGCCGAGCCTCGTGATGGAT
CTGGCGGCCAAAACTCCAACAACAGTACCGTGGGAGGCGCCTATGGCAAGCTTGGTAACGAGTGCAGCCA
CTGGGGACCGCACCATGCTCCCATCAACATGATGCAGGGCCAGAATGGCCAGATGGGTGGACCGCCGCTG
AATATGCCCATTGGAGCGCCGAATATGATGCCTGGCTATCAGGGTTGGGGCACCTCGCCGCAGCAGCAAC
AATACGGCTACGGCAACAGTGGCCCAGGATCGTACCAGGGATGGGGAGCTCCACCAGGACCCCAGGGACC
ACCACCGCAGTGGTCGAACTACGCTGGACCTCAGCAGACGCAGGGCTACGGCGGATACGACATGTATAAC
TCGACGTCGACCGGAGCTCCTTCGGGACCATCGGGCGGCGGCAGCTGGAACTCGTGGAACATGCCACCTA
ACTCTGCCGGACCCACTGGGGCACCAGGAGCCGGAGCGGGCACCGCCACTGACATGTACTCGCGTGCTCA
AGCCTGGGCGACGGGCGGTCCCTCGACCACTGGACCAGTGGGCGGCATGCCCCGGACCGGACCCGGTAAT
TCGGCCTCCAAGTCTGGCTCTGAGTACGACTACGGCGGCTATGGATCCGGGTACGACTACGACTACAGCA
ACTATGTGAAGCAGGAGGGCGCCTCGAACTACGGAGCAGGGCCGCGATCAGCGTACGGCAACGACAGCTC
CACGCAGCCACCCTATGCAACCTCGCAGGCTGTAGCGGCCGCCACCGCGGTGGACTACAGTCCAATGGTG
GTGCCACAGAAGAACGTACCCCTGCCAATCGACGACAAGTCGTCATCGATGGAGTTGCCTCAGATACACG
CGGATACGATTGGTCGGTTGGTCTTAGAAAAGTTCATGGAAGTAATCAAGGGCCAGGAGGCTTACTCGCG
TCGAAAGGTATTAGCGGGCATTGTAATGACTGAAAACATGAATTTTTGTGAAGCCAAAGTTATTTCAGTT
TCGACGGGCACCAAGTGTGTCAGCGGTGAGCATATGAGTGTGAACGGAGCTGTCCTAAATGATTCCCATG
CTGAAATAGTCTCCAGGCGTTGTCTCCTCAAATATTTATATGCACAGCTGGACCTTCAGTGCAATCAGGC
CACAGCATATCAGTCGATTTTCGTGAGGAATACTGATGGGCAATACCCTTATAAACTAAAATCCGGGGTA
CATTTCCATTTGTATATAAATACAGCACCTTGTGGGGATGCACGGATATTTAGTCCTCACGAAAACGACA
CTGGTGTTGATAAACATCCAAATAGAAAAGCTCGAGGCCAGCTGCGCACCAAAATCGAGTCCGGTCAGGG
GACGATTCCAGTGAAAAGCAGTGATGGTATCCAGACGTGGGATGGCGTATTGCAGGTAACCCGATTGGGC
GGTTGCTATTAGATCGTGGTAAACCATCAACATTACAACATTTATGACTTTTGTGCAGGGCCAACGCCTG
CTAACAATGTCGTGCTCGGATAAAATTGCCCGTTGGAACATCGTGGGCATCCAAGGCTCACTATTGTCTT
CCATAATTGAACCGGTGTACCTGCATTCGATTGTGCTGGGAAGCCTGTTGCATCCGGAGCACATGTACCG
CGCAGTTTGCGGCCGAATTGAGAAGTCCATTCAAGGCCTGCCACCGCCGTACCATCTGAACAAGCCGCGC
CTGGCACTAGTCACTTCGGCCGAGCCGCGGAATCAGGCCAAGGCTCCCAACTTCGGGATCAATTGGACCA
TTGGGGACACCGAGCTGGAAGTGGTGAACTCGCTAACCGGTCGAACCATTGGCGGCCAGGTGTCTCGCAT
CACAAAGCAGGCGTTTTTCGTTAAGTATGGATTTCTAATGGCAAACTTGCCCGGTATTTTAGTCCGCAAA
GTAACCACTGACTATGGGCAAACCAAAGCTAACGTTAAGGACTATCAGGTGAGTGTTTATATGCTGGATC
ATTTGAGGATATGCATCAAATTGTTTGCCACATCTGTTCTTGTAGATCGCAAAGCTAGAATTGTTCTCTG
CATTCAAGCGAGAAGACCTTGGCAGCTGGCTGAAGAAACCCATTGAACAAGACGAGTTCGGTCTTGCCGA
ATCTAGAGGGCCCTTCGAAGGTAAGCCTATCCCTAACCCTCTCCTCGGTCTCGATTCTACGCGTACCGGT
CATCATCACCATCACCATTGAGTTTAAACCCGCTGATCAGCCTCGACTGTGCCTTCTAAGATCCAGACAT
GATAAGATACATTGATGAGTTTGGACAAACCACAACTAGAATGCAGTGAAAAAAATGCTTTATTTGTGAA
ATTTGTGATGCTATTGCTTTATTTGTAACCATTATAAGCTGCAATAAACAAGTTAACAACAACAATTGCA
TTCATTTTATGTTTCAGGTTCAGGGGGAGGTGTGGGAGGTTTTTTAAAGCAAGTAAAACCTCTACAAATG
TGGTATGGCTGATTATGATCAGTCGACCTGCAGGCATGCAAGCTTGGCGTAATCATGGTCATAGCTGTTT
CCTGTGTGAAATTGTTATCCGCTCACAATTCCACACAACATACGAGCCGGAAGCATAAAGTGTAAAGCCT
GGGGTGCCTAATGAGTGAGCTAACTCACATTAATTGCGTTGCGCTCACTGCCCGCTTTCCAGTCGGGAAA
CCTGTCGTGCCAGCTGCATTAATGAATCGGCCAACGCGCGGGGAGAGGCGGTTTGCGTATTGGGCGCTCT
TCCGCTATCCGGTGCGTGGTGGTTTCATGCTTCTGGGAACGGCAAATGGGTTTAGGATTGGGAACCCCTC
ATCATCTGTTGGAATATACTATTCAACCTACAAAAGTAACGTTAAACAACACTACTTTATATTTGATATG
AATGGCCACACCTTTTATGCCATAAAACATATTGTAAGAGAATACCACTCTTTTTATTCCTTCTTTCCTT
CTTGTACGTTTTTTGCTGTAAGTAGGTCGTGGTGCTGGTGTTGCAGTTGAAATAACTTAAAATATAAATC
ATAAAACTCAAACATAAACTTGACTATTTATTTATTTATTAAGAAAGGAAATATAAATTGTAAATTACAA
CAGGTTCCCTTTATGCGAAGGGATGGCCAAGCCTTTGTCTCAAGAAGAATCCACCCTCATTGAAAGAGCA
ACGGCTACAATCAACAGCATCCCCATCTCTGAAGACTACAGCGTCGCCAGCGCAGCTCTCTCTAGCGACG
GCCGCATCTTCACTGGTGTCAATGTATATCATTTTACTGGGGGACCTTGCGCAGAACTCGTGGTGCTGGG
CACTGCTGCTGCTGCGGCAGCTGGCAACCTGACTTGTATCGTCGCGATCGGAAATGAGAACAGGGGCATC
TTGAGCCCCTGCGGACGGTGCCGACAGGTTCTTCTCGATCTGCATCCTGGGATCAAAGCCATAGTGAAGG
ACAGTGATGGACAGCCGACGGCAGTTGGGATTCGTGAATTGCTGCCCTCTGGTTATGTGTGGGAGGGCTA
ACCCTTATACGCAAGGGAGTAGATGCCGACCGAACAAGAGCTGATTTCGAGAACGCCTCAGCCAGCAACT
CGCGCGAGCCTAGCAAGGCAAATGCGAGAGAACGGCCTTACGCTTGGTGGCACAGTTCTCGTCCACAGTT
CGCTAAGCTCGCTCGGCTGGGTCGCGGGAGGGCCGGTCGCAGTGATTCAGGCCCTTCTGGATTGTGTTGG
TCCCCAGGGCACGATTGTCATGCCCACGCACTCGGGTGATCTGACTGATCCCGCAGATTGGAGATCGCCG
CCCGTGCCTGCCGATTGGGTGCAGATCAGCCTCGAGGCCAGCTAGCTTGAACTTGTTTATTGCAGCTTAT
AATGGTTACAAATAAAGCAATAGCATCACAAATTTCACAAATAAAGCATTTTTTTCACTGCATTCTAGTT
GTGGTTTGTCCAAACTCATCAATGTATCTTATCATGTCTGGATCGGGCTTCCTCGCTCACTGACTCGCTG
CGCTCGGTCGTTCGGCTGCGGCGAGCGGTATCAGCTCACTCAAAGGCGGTAATACGGTTATCCACAGAAT
CAGGGGATAACGCAGGAAAGAACATGTGAGCAAAAGGCCAGCAAAAGGCCAGGAACCGTAAAAAGGCCGC
GTTGCTGGCGTTTTTCCATAGGCTCCGCCCCCCTGACGAGCATCACAAAAATCGACGCTCAAGTCAGAGG
TGGCGAAACCCGACAGGACTATAAAGATACCAGGCGTTTCCCCCTGGAAGCTCCCTCGTGCGCTCTCCTG
TTCCGACCCTGCCGCTTACCGGATACCTGTCCGCCTTTCTCCCTTCGGGAAGCGTGGCGCTTTCTCATAG
CTCACGCTGTAGGTATCTCAGTTCGGTGTAGGTCGTTCGCTCCAAGCTGGGCTGTGTGCACGAACCCCCC
GTTCAGCCCGACCGCTGCGCCTTATCCGGTAACTATCGTCTTGAGTCCAACCCGGTAAGACACGACTTAT
CGCCACTGGCAGCAGCCACTGGTAACAGGATTAGCAGAGCGAGGTATGTAGGCGGTGCTACAGAGTTCTT
GAAGTGGTGGCCTAACTACGGCTACACTAGAAGAACAGTATTTGGTATCTGCGCTCTGCTGAAGCCAGTT
ACCTTCGGAAAAAGAGTTGGTAGCTCTTGATCCGGCAAACAAACCACCGCTGGTAGCGGTGGTTTTTTTG
TTTGCAAGCAGCAGATTACGCGCAGAAAAAAAGGATCTCAAGAAGATCCTTTGATCTTTTCTACGGGGTC
TGACGCTCAGTGGAACGAAAACTCACGTTAAGGGATTTTGGTCATGAGATTATCAAAAAGGATCTTCACC
TAGATCCTTTTAAATTAAAAATGAAGTTTTAAATCAATCTAAAGTATATATGAGTAAACTTGGTCTGACA
GTTACCAATGCTTAATCAGTGAGGCACCTATCTCAGCGATCTGTCTATTTCGTTCATCCATAGTTGCCTG
ACTCCCCGTCGTGTAGATAACTACGATACGGGAGGGCTTACCATCTGGCCCCAGTGCTGCAATGATACCG
CGAGACCCACGCTCACCGGCTCCAGATTTATCAGCAATAAACCAGCCAGCCGGAAGGGCCGAGCGCAGAA
GTGGTCCTGCAACTTTATCCGCCTCCATCCAGTCTATTAATTGTTGCCGGGAAGCTAGAGTAAGTAGTTC
GCCAGTTAATAGTTTGCGCAACGTTGTTGCCATTGCTACAGGCATCGTGGTGTCACGCTCGTCGTTTGGT
ATGGCTTCATTCAGCTCCGGTTCCCAACGATCAAGGCGAGTTACATGATCCCCCATGTTGTGCAAAAAAG
CGGTTAGCTCCTTCGGTCCTCCGATCGTTGTCAGAAGTAAGTTGGCCGCAGTGTTATCACTCATGGTTAT
GGCAGCACTGCATAATTCTCTTACTGTCATGCCATCCGTAAGATGCTTTTCTGTGACTGGTGAGTACTCA
ACCAAGTCATTCTGAGAATAGTGTATGCGGCGACCGAGTTGCTCTTGCCCGGCGTCAATACGGGATAATA
CCGCGCCACATAGCAGAACTTTAAAAGTGCTCATCATTGGAAAACGTTCTTCGGGGCGAAAACTCTCAAG
GATCTTACCGCTGTTGAGATCCAGTTCGATGTAACCCACTCGTGCACCCAACTGATCTTCAGCATCTTTT
ACTTTCACCAGCGTTTCTGGGTGAGCAAAAACAGGAAGGCAAAATGCCGCAAAAAAGGGAATAAGGGCGA
CACGGAAATGTTGAATACTCATACTCTTCCTTTTTCAATATTATTGAAGCATTTATCAGGGTTATTGTCT
CATGAGCGGATACATATTTGAATGTATTTAGAAAAATAAACAAATAGGGGTTCCGCGCACATTTCCCCGA
AAAGTGCCACCTGACGTCTAAGAAACCATTATTATCATGACATTAACCTATAAAAATAGGCGTATCACGA
GGCCCTTTCGTC
